Addgene plasmid #84402: TOPO-BC8
Purpose: Encodes illumina barcodes for allele frequency sequencing (FREQ-Seq-Squared)
Depositing lab: J.J. Emerson. Depositing organization: University of California, Irvine. Publication: FREQ-Seq2: a method for precise high-throughput combinatorial quantification of allele frequencies. Zhao R, Lukacsovich T, Gaut R, Emerson JJ. G3 (Bethesda). 2023 Sep 30;13(10):jkad162. doi: 10.1093/g3journal/jkad162. PubMed 37494033.
Backbone
  Vector backbone: pCRII-TOPO
  Backbone manufacturer: Thermo Fisher Scientific
  Vector type: Barcoding plasmids
Growth in bacteria
  Bacterial resistance: Ampicillin, 100 μg/mL
  Growth temperature: 37°C
  Growth strain: DH5alpha
  Copy number: High Copy
Gene/Insert
  Gene/Insert name: BC8
  Species: Synthetic
  Insert size (bp): 86
  Promoter: SP6/T7
  Cloning method: TOPO Cloning
  Sequencing primers: 5′ T7; 3′ SP6
Terms and licenses: Academic/Nonprofit Terms; Industry Terms: Not Available to Industry
Depositor comments: This plasmid is part of the FREQ-Seq-Squared kit. See Addgene's kit collection page for more details: https://www.addgene.org/kits/
How to cite: TOPO-BC8 was a gift from J.J. Emerson (Addgene plasmid # 84402 ; http://n2t.net/addgene:84402 ; RRID:Addgene_84402)
