[The description below was written by a language model from this plasmid's Addgene catalogue record and pLannotate feature annotations shown in this document.]
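Description:
TOPO-BC8 is a small bacterial cloning plasmid (about 4.1 kb in the assembled sequence) built on the commercial pCRII-TOPO backbone and classed by the repository as a barcoding plasmid. It is maintained in E. coli at high copy through a ColE1/pUC-type origin, and the catalogue lists ampicillin as the selection, provided by the β-lactamase (AmpR) gene. The feature table also shows a complete neo/nptII kanamycin-resistance coding sequence with an adjacent fragment of Tn5 transposase, a remnant of the transposon from which that marker derives. An f1 origin, which permits single-stranded DNA production with helper phage, is present as well. These are standard elements of the backbone rather than parts of the payload.

The insert, BC8, is an 86 bp synthetic fragment introduced by TOPO cloning. pLannotate does not annotate it as a feature, but its position can be inferred as the cloning region between the opposing SP6 and T7 phage promoters, which the record lists as the flanking promoters and sequencing primer sites. This region sits downstream of the lac promoter, operator and CAP binding site and interrupts the lacZα coding sequence, of which only a fragment is detected; small lacI remnants are also carried over from the backbone. According to the record, the insert encodes Illumina barcodes for allele frequency sequencing. The plasmid is one member of the FREQ-Seq-Squared kit, a method for high-throughput combinatorial quantification of allele frequencies. It therefore appears to serve as a stable, renewable source of one barcode sequence in that set rather than as an expression construct, although the record does not detail how the barcode is recovered from the plasmid or attached to amplicons.
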