Features (pLannotate 1.2.2; 13 found; start..end, strand, type, name):
      2..94      +  CDS            lacI (fragment): lac repressor; lacI; The lac repressor binds to the lac operator to inhibit transcription in E. coli. This inhibition can be relieved by adding lactose or isopropyl-β-D-thiogalactopyranoside (IPTG).
    107..128     +  protein_bind   CAP binding site: CAP binding activates transcription in the presence of cAMP. E. coli catabolite activator protein
    143..173     +  promoter       lac promoter: promoter for the E. coli lac operon
    181..197     +  protein_bind   lac operator: The lac repressor binds to the lac operator to inhibit transcription in E. coli. This inhibition can be relieved by adding lactose or isopropyl-β-D-thiogalactopyranoside (IPTG). lac repressor encoded by lacI
    239..257     +  promoter       SP6 promoter: promoter for bacteriophage SP6 RNA polymerase
    493..511     -  promoter       T7 promoter: promoter for bacteriophage T7 RNA polymerase
    514..671     +  CDS            lacZα (fragment): LacZα fragment of β-galactosidase; lacZ fragment
    675..1103    +  rep_origin     f1 ori (sequence partly withheld): f1 bacteriophage origin of replication; arrow indicates direction of (+) strand synthesis
   1116..1415    +  CDS            tnpA (fragment): TN5P_ECOLX - Also known as tnp. Experimental evidence at protein level: Swiss-Prot protein existence level 1. Mediates transposition of transposon Tn5 by a 'cut and paste' mechanism. First, the monomeric transposase binds the 19 bp inverted DNA repeats flanking the transposon. Then, dimerization of the DNA- bound transposase creates a synaptic DNA complex. After nicking of the first DNA strand, excision of the transposon proceeds through a series of intermediates. The transposase then mediates the insertion of the transposon at a new site by strand transfer. The activity of the wild- type tran
   1447..2238    +  CDS            neo: KKA2_KLEPN - Also known as kan, nptII. Experimental evidence at protein level: Swiss-Prot protein existence level 1. Resistance to kanamycin, neomycin, paromomycin, ribostamycin, butirosin and gentamicin B. From Klebsiella pneumoniae.
   2242..2258    +  promoter       AmpR promoter (fragment): bla
   2259..3119    +  CDS            AmpR: β-lactamase; bla; confers resistance to ampicillin, carbenicillin, and related antibiotics
   3290..3878    +  rep_origin     ori: high-copy-number ColE1/pMB1/pBR322/pUC origin of replication
>Addgene plasmid #84402 | TOPO-BC8 | addgene full sequence | sequence record 164180 | Addgene assembled sequence
AGCGCCCAATACGCAAACCGCCTCTCCCCGCGCGTTGGCCGATTCATTAATGCAGCTGGCACGACAGGTT
TCCCGACTGGAAAGCGGGCAGTGAGCGCAACGCAATTAATGTGAGTTAGCTCACTCATTAGGCACCCCAG
GCTTTACACTTTATGCTTCCGGCTCGTATGTTGTGTGGAATTGTGAGCGGATAACAATTTCACACAGGAA
ACAGCTATGACCATGATTACGCCAAGCTATTTAGGTGACACTATAGAATACTCAAGCTATGCATCAAGCT
TGGTACCGAGCTCGGATCCACTAGTAACGGCCGCCAGTGTGCTGGAATTCGCCCTTGTAAGCAGTGGGTT
CTCTAGGTCACGAGATCGGAAGAGCGGTTCAGCAGGAATGCCGAGACCGATCTCGTATGCCGTCTTCTGC
TTAAGGGCGAATTCTGCAGATATCCATCACACTGGCGGCCGCTCGAGCATGCATCTAGAGGGCCCAATTC
GCCCTATAGTGAGTCGTATTACAATTCACTGGCCGTCGTTTTACAACGTCGTGACTGGGAAAACCCTGGC
GTTACCCAACTTAATCGCCTTGCAGCACATCCCCCTTTCGCCAGCTGGCGTAATAGCGAAGAGGCCCGCA
CCGATCGCCCTTCCCAACAGTTGCGCAGCCTGAATGGCGAATGG
[124 nt withheld, positions 675-798]
C
[91 nt withheld, positions 800-890]
A
[49 nt withheld, positions 892-940]
CCTTTGACGTTGGAGTCCACGTTCTTT
[37 nt withheld, positions 968-1004]
ACCCTATCTCGGTCTATTCTTTTGATTTATAAGGGATTTTGCCGATTTCGGCCTATTGGTTAAAAAATGA
GCTGATTTAACAAAAATTTAACGCGAATTTTAACAAAATTCAGGGCGCAAGGGCTGCTAAAGGAAGCGGA
ACACGTAGAAAGCCAGTCCGCAGAAACGGTGCTGACCCCGGATGAATGTCAGCTACTGGGCTATCTGGAC
AAGGGAAAACGCAAGCGCAAAGAGAAAGCAGGTAGCTTGCAGTGGGCTTACATGGCGATAGCTAGACTGG
GCGGTTTTATGGACAGCAAGCGAACCGGAATTGCCAGCTGGGGCGCCCTCTGGTAAGGTTGGGAAGCCCT
GCAAAGTAAACTGGATGGCTTTCTTGCCGCCAAGGATCTGATGGCGCAGGGGATCAAGATCTGATCAAGA
GACAGGATGAGGATCGTTTCGCATGATTGAACAAGATGGATTGCACGCAGGTTCTCCGGCCGCTTGGGTG
GAGAGGCTATTCGGCTATGACTGGGCACAACAGACAATCGGCTGCTCTGATGCCGCCGTGTTCCGGCTGT
CAGCGCAGGGGCGCCCGGTTCTTTTTGTCAAGACCGACCTGTCCGGTGCCCTGAATGAACTGCAGGACGA
GGCAGCGCGGCTATCGTGGCTGGCCACGACGGGCGTTCCTTGCGCAGCTGTGCTCGACGTTGTCACTGAA
GCGGGAAGGGACTGGCTGCTATTGGGCGAAGTGCCGGGGCAGGATCTCCTGTCATCCCACCTTGCTCCTG
CCGAGAAAGTATCCATCATGGCTGATGCAATGCGGCGGCTGCATACGCTTGATCCGGCTACCTGCCCATT
CGACCACCAAGCGAAACATCGCATCGAGCGAGCACGTACTCGGATGGAAGCCGGTCTTGTCGATCAGGAT
GATCTGGACGAAGAGCATCAGGGGCTCGCGCCAGCCGAACTGTTCGCCAGGCTCAAGGCGCGCATGCCCG
ACGGCGAGGATCTCGTCGTGACCCATGGCGATGCCTGCTTGCCGAATATCATGGTGGAAAATGGCCGCTT
TTCTGGATTCATCGACTGTGGCCGGCTGGGTGTGGCGGACCGCTATCAGGACATAGCGTTGGCTACCCGT
GATATTGCTGAAGAGCTTGGCGGCGAATGGGCTGACCGCTTCCTCGTGCTTTACGGTATCGCCGCTCCCG
ATTCGCAGCGCATCGCCTTCTATCGCCTTCTTGACGAGTTCTTCTGAATTGAAAAAGGAAGAGTATGAGT
ATTCAACATTTCCGTGTCGCCCTTATTCCCTTTTTTGCGGCATTTTGCCTTCCTGTTTTTGCTCACCCAG
AAACGCTGGTGAAAGTAAAAGATGCTGAAGATCAGTTGGGTGCACGAGTGGGTTACATCGAACTGGATCT
CAACAGCGGTAAGATCCTTGAGAGTTTTCGCCCCGAAGAACGTTTTCCAATGATGAGCACTTTTAAAGTT
CTGCTATGTGGCGCGGTATTATCCCGTATTGACGCCGGGCAAGAGCAACTCGGTCGCCGCATACACTATT
CTCAGAATGACTTGGTTGAGTACTCACCAGTCACAGAAAAGCATCTTACGGATGGCATGACAGTAAGAGA
ATTATGCAGTGCTGCCATAACCATGAGTGATAACACTGCGGCCAACTTACTTCTGACAACGATCGGAGGA
CCGAAGGAGCTAACCGCTTTTTTGCACAACATGGGGGATCATGTAACTCGCCTTGATCGTTGGGAACCGG
AGCTGAATGAAGCCATACCAAACGACGAGCGTGACACCACGATGCCTGTAGCAATGGCAACAACGTTGCG
CAAACTATTAACTGGCGAACTACTTACTCTAGCTTCCCGGCAACAATTAATAGACTGGATGGAGGCGGAT
AAAGTTGCAGGACCACTTCTGCGCTCGGCCCTTCCGGCTGGCTGGTTTATTGCTGATAAATCTGGAGCCG
GTGAGCGTGGGTCTCGCGGTATCATTGCAGCACTGGGGCCAGATGGTAAGCCCTCCCGTATCGTAGTTAT
CTACACGACGGGGAGTCAGGCAACTATGGATGAACGAAATAGACAGATCGCTGAGATAGGTGCCTCACTG
ATTAAGCATTGGTAACTGTCAGACCAAGTTTACTCATATATACTTTAGATTGATTTAAAACTTCATTTTT
AATTTAAAAGGATCTAGGTGAAGATCCTTTTTGATAATCTCATGACCAAAATCCCTTAACGTGAGTTTTC
GTTCCACTGAGCGTCAGACCCCGTAGAAAAGATCAAAGGATCTTCTTGAGATCCTTTTTTTCTGCGCGTA
ATCTGCTGCTTGCAAACAAAAAAACCACCGCTACCAGCGGTGGTTTGTTTGCCGGATCAAGAGCTACCAA
CTCTTTTTCCGAAGGTAACTGGCTTCAGCAGAGCGCAGATACCAAATACTGTTCTTCTAGTGTAGCCGTA
GTTAGGCCACCACTTCAAGAACTCTGTAGCACCGCCTACATACCTCGCTCTGCTAATCCTGTTACCAGTG
GCTGCTGCCAGTGGCGATAAGTCGTGTCTTACCGGGTTGGACTCAAGACGATAGTTACCGGATAAGGCGC
AGCGGTCGGGCTGAACGGGGGGTTCGTGCACACAGCCCAGCTTGGAGCGAACGACCTACACCGAACTGAG
ATACCTACAGCGTGAGCTATGAGAAAGCGCCACGCTTCCCGAAGGGAGAAAGGCGGACAGGTATCCGGTA
AGCGGCAGGGTCGGAACAGGAGAGCGCACGAGGGAGCTTCCAGGGGGAAACGCCTGGTATCTTTATAGTC
CTGTCGGGTTTCGCCACCTCTGACTTGAGCGTCGATTTTTGTGATGCTCGTCAGGGGGGCGGAGCCTATG
GAAAAACGCCAGCAACGCGGCCTTTTTACGGTTCCTGGCCTTTTGCTGGCCTTTTGCTCACATGTTCTTT
CCTGCGTTATCCCCTGATTCTGTGGATAACCGTATTACCGCCTTTGAGTGAGCTGATACCGCTCGCCGCA
GCCGAACGACCGAGCGCAGCGAGTCAGTGAGCGAGGAAGCGGAAG
