>Addgene plasmid #84402 | TOPO-BC8 | depositor partial sequence | sequence record 161008 | Primer and barcode sequence
GTAAGCAGTGGGTTCTCTAGGTCACGAGATCGGAAGAGCGGTTC
