>Addgene plasmid #84402 | TOPO-BC8 | addgene partial sequence | sequence record 164179 | F1ori-R 5'-AGGGAAGAAAGCGAAAGGAG-3'
[64 nt withheld, positions 1-64]
CCATTCGCCATTCAGGCTGCGCAACTGTTGGGAAGGGCGATCGGTGCGGGCCTCTTCGCTATTACGCCAG
CTGGCGAAAGGGGGATGTGCTGCAAGGCGATTAAGTTGGGTAACGCCAGGGTTTTCCCAGTCACGACGTT
GTAAAACGACGGCCAGTGAATTGTAATACGACTCACTATAGGGCGAATTGGGCCCTCTAGATGCATGCTC
GAGCGGCCGCCAGTGTGATGGATATCTGCAGAATTCGCCCTTAAGCAGAAGACGGCATACGAGATCGGTC
TCGGCATTCCTGCTGAACCGCTCTTCCGATCTCGTGACCTAGAGAACCCACTGCTTACAAGGGCGAATTC
CAGCACACTGGCGGCCGTTACTAGTGGATCCGAGCTCGGTACCAAGCTTGATGCATAGCTTGAGTATTCT
ATAGTGTCACCTAAATAGCTTGGCGTAATCATGGTCATAGCTGTTTCCTGTGTGAAATTGTTATCCGCTC
ACAATTCCACACAACATACGAGCCGGAAGCATAAAGTGTAAAGCCTGGGGTGCCTAATGAGTGAGCTAAC
TCACATTAATTGCGTTGCGCTCACTGCCCGCTTTCCAGTCGGGAAACCTGTCGTGCCAGCTGCATTAATG
AATCGGCCAACGCGCGGGGAGAGGCGGTTTGCGTATTGGGCGCTCTTCCGCTTCCTCGCTCACTGACTCG
CTGCGCTCGGTCGTTCGGCTGCGGCGAGCGGTATCAGCTCACTCAA
